>Addgene plasmid #110410 | pLKO.1-blast shGAC | addgene full sequence | sequence record 218291 | Addgene NGS Result
TGTAGTCTTATGCAATACTCTTGTAGTCTTGCAACATGGTAACGATGAGTTAGCAACATGCCTTACAAGG
AGAGAAAAAGCACCGTGCATGCCGATTGGTGGAAGTAAGGTGGTACGATCGTGCCTTATTAGGAAGGCAA
CAGACGGGTCTGACATGGATTGGACGAACCACTGAATTGCCGCATTGCAGAGATATTGTATTTAAGTGCC
TAGCTCGATACATAAACGGGTCTCTCTGGTTAGACCAGATCTGAGCCTGGGAGCTCTCTGGCTAACTAGG
GAACCCACTGCTTAAGCCTCAATAAAGCTTGCCTTGAGTGCTTCAAGTAGTGTGTGCCCGTCTGTTGTGT
GACTCTGGTAACTAGAGATCCCTCAGACCCTTTTAGTCAGTGTGGAAAATCTCTAGCAGTGGCGCCCGAA
CAGGGACTTGAAAGCGAAAGGGAAACCAGAGGAGCTCTCTCGACGCAGGACTCGGCTTGCTGAAGCGCGC
ACGGCAAGAGGCGAGGGGCGGCGACTGGTGAGTACGCCAAAAATTTTGACTAGCGGAGGCTAGAAGGAGA
GAGATGGGTGCGAGAGCGTCAGTATTAAGCGGGGGAGAATTAGATCGCGATGGGAAAAAATTCGGTTAAG
GCCAGGGGGAAAGAAAAAATATAAATTAAAACATATAGTATGGGCAAGCAGGGAGCTAGAACGATTCGCA
GTTAATCCTGGCCTGTTAGAAACATCAGAAGGCTGTAGACAAATACTGGGACAGCTACAACCATCCCTTC
AGACAGGATCAGAAGAACTTAGATCATTATATAATACAGTAGCAACCCTCTATTGTGTGCATCAAAGGAT
AGAGATAAAAGACACCAAGGAAGCTTTAGACAAGATAGAGGAAGAGCAAAACAAAAGTAAGACCACCGCA
CAGCAAGCGGCCGCTGATCTTCAGACCTGGAGGAGGAGATATGAGGGACAATTGGAGAAGTGAATTATAT
AAATATAAAGTAGTAAAAATTGAACCATTAGGAGTAGCACCCACCAAGGCAAAGAGAAGAGTGGTGCAGA
GAGAAAAAAGAGCAGTGGGAATAGGAGCTTTGTTCCTTGGGTTCTTGGGAGCAGCAGGAAGCACTATGGG
CGCAGCGTCAATGACGCTGACGGTACAGGCCAGACAATTATTGTCTGGTATAGTGCAGCAGCAGAACAAT
TTGCTGAGGGCTATTGAGGCGCAACAGCATCTGTTGCAACTCACAGTCTGGGGCATCAAGCAGCTCCAGG
CAAGAATCCTGGCTGTGGAAAGATACCTAAAGGATCAACAGCTCCTGGGGATTTGGGGTTGCTCTGGAAA
ACTCATTTGCACCACTGCTGTGCCTTGGAATGCTAGTTGGAGTAATAAATCTCTGGAACAGATTTGGAAT
CACACGACCTGGATGGAGTGGGACAGAGAAATTAACAATTACACAAGCTTAATACACTCCTTAATTGAAG
AATCGCAAAACCAGCAAGAAAAGAATGAACAAGAATTATTGGAATTAGATAAATGGGCAAGTTTGTGGAA
TTGGTTTAACATAACAAATTGGCTGTGGTATATAAAATTATTCATAATGATAGTAGGAGGCTTGGTAGGT
TTAAGAATAGTTTTTGCTGTACTTTCTATAGTGAATAGAGTTAGGCAGGGATATTCACCATTATCGTTTC
AGACCCACCTCCCAACCCCGAGGGGACCCGACAGGCCCGAAGGAATAGAAGAAGAAGGTGGAGAGAGAGA
CAGAGACAGATCCATTCGATTAGTGAACGGATCTCGACGGTATCGATCACGAGACTAGCCTCGAGCGGCC
GCCCCCTTCACCGAGGGCCTATTTCCCATGATTCCTTCATATTTGCATATACGATACAAGGCTGTTAGAG
AGATAATTGGAATTAATTTGACTGTAAACACAAAGATATTAGTACAAAATACGTGACGTAGAAAGTAATA
ATTTCTTGGGTAGTTTGCAGTTTTAAAATTATGTTTTAAAATGGACTATCATATGCTTACCGTAACTTGA
AAGTATTTCGATTTCTTGGCTTTATATATCTTGTGGAAAGGACGAAACACCGGCCTCTGTTCTGTCAGAG
TTCTCGAGAACTCTGACAGAACAGAGGTTTTTGAATTCTCGACCTCGAGACAAATGGCAGTATTCATCCA
CAATTTTAAAAGAAAAGGGGGGATTGGGGGGTACAGTGCAGGGGAAAGAATAGTAGACATAATAGCAACA
GACATACAAACTAAAGAATTACAAAAACAAATTACAAAAATTCAAAATTTTCGGGTTTATTACAGGGACA
GCAGAGATCCACTTTGGCCGCGGCTCGAGGGGGTTGGGGTTGCGCCTTTTCCAAGGCAGCCCTGGGTTTG
CGCAGGGACGCGGCTGCTCTGGGCGTGGTTCCGGGAAACGCAGCGGCGCCGACCCTGGGTCTCGCACATT
CTTCACGTCCGTTCGCAGCGTCACCCGGATCTTCGCCGCTACCCTTGTGGGCCCCCCGGCGACGCTTCCT
GCTCCGCCCCTAAGTCGGGAAGGTTCCTTGCGGTTCGCGGCGTGCCGGACGTGACAAACGGAAGCCGCAC
GTCTCACTAGTACCCTCGCAGACGGACAGCGCCAGGGAGCAATGGCAGCGCGCCGACCGCGATGGGCTGT
GGCCAATAGCGGCTGCTCAGCAGGGCGCGCCGAGAGCAGCGGCCGGGAAGGGGCGGTGCGGGAGGCGGGG
TGTGGGGCGGTAGTGTGGGCCCTGTTCCTGCCCGCGCGGTGTTCCGCATTCTGCAAGCCTCCGGAGCGCA
CGTCGGCAGTCGGCTCCCTCGTTGACCGAATCACCGACCTCTCTCCCCAGGGGGATCCACCATGGCCAAG
CCTTTGTCTCAAGAAGAATCCACCCTCATTGAAAGAGCAACGGCTACAATCAACAGCATCCCCATCTCTG
AAGACTACAGCGTCGCCAGCGCAGCTCTCTCTAGCGACGGCCGCATCTTCACTGGTGTCAATGTATATCA
TTTTACTGGGGGACCTTGTGCAGAACTCGTGGTGCTGGGCACTGCTGCTGCTGCGGCAGCTGGCAACCTG
ACTTGTATCGTCGCGATCGGAAATGAGAACAGGGGCATCTTGAGCCCCTGCGGACGGTGCCGACAGGTGC
TTCTCGATCTGCATCCTGGGATCAAAGCCATAGTGAAGGACAGTGATGGACAGCCGACGGCAGTTGGGAT
TCGTGAATTGCTGCCCTCTGGTTATGTGTGGGAGGGCTAAGGTACCTTTAAGACCAATGACTTACAAGGC
AGCTGTAGATCTTAGCCACTTTTTAAAAGAAAAGGGGGGACTGGAAGGGCTAATTCACTCCCAACGAAGA
CAAGATCTGCTTTTTGCTTGTACTGGGTCTCTCTGGTTAGACCAGATCTGAGCCTGGGAGCTCTCTGGCT
AACTAGGGAACCCACTGCTTAAGCCTCAATAAAGCTTGCCTTGAGTGCTTCAAGTAGTGTGTGCCCGTCT
GTTGTGTGACTCTGGTAACTAGAGATCCCTCAGACCCTTTTAGTCAGTGTGGAAAATCTCTAGCAGTAGT
AGTTCATGTCATCTTATTATTCAGTATTTATAACTTGCAAAGAAATGAATATCAGAGAGTGAGAGGAACT
TGTTTATTGCAGCTTATAATGGTTACAAATAAAGCAATAGCATCACAAATTTCACAAATAAAGCATTTTT
TTCACTGCATTCTAGTTGTGGTTTGTCCAAACTCATCAATGTATCTTATCATGTCTGGCTCTAGCTATCC
CGCCCCTAACTCCGCCCATCCCGCCCCTAACTCCGCCCAGTTCCGCCCATTCTCCGCCCCATGGCTGACT
AATTTTTTTTATTTATGCAGAGGCCGAGGCCGCCTCGGCCTCTGAGCTATTCCAGAAGTAGTGAGGAGGC
TTTTTTGGAGGCCTAGGGACGTACCCAATTCGCCCTATAGTGAGTCGTATTACGCGCGCTCACTGGCCGT
CGTTTTACAACGTCGTGACTGGGAAAACCCTGGCGTTACCCAACTTAATCGCCTTGCAGCACATCCCCCT
TTCGCCAGCTGGCGTAATAGCGAAGAGGCCCGCACCGATCGCCCTTCCCAACAGTTGCGCAGCCTGAATG
GCGAATGGG
[124 nt withheld, positions 4140-4263]
C
[91 nt withheld, positions 4265-4355]
A
[49 nt withheld, positions 4357-4405]
CCTTTGACGTTGGAGTCCACGTTCTTT
[37 nt withheld, positions 4433-4469]
ACCCTATCTCGGTCTATTCTTTTGATTTATAAGGGATTTTGCCGATTTCGGCCTATTGGTTAAAAAATGA
GCTGATTTAACAAAAATTTAACGCGAATTTTAACAAAATATTAACGCTTACAATTTAGGTGGCACTTTTC
GGGGAAATGTGCGCGGAACCCCTATTTGTTTATTTTTCTAAATACATTCAAATATGTATCCGCTCATGAG
ACAATAACCCTGATAAATGCTTCAATAATATTGAAAAAGGAAGAGTATGAGTATTCAACATTTCCGTGTC
GCCCTTATTCCCTTTTTTGCGGCATTTTGCCTTCCTGTTTTTGCTCACCCAGAAACGCTGGTGAAAGTAA
AAGATGCTGAAGATCAGTTGGGTGCACGAGTGGGTTACATCGAACTGGATCTCAACAGCGGTAAGATCCT
TGAGAGTTTTCGCCCCGAAGAACGTTTTCCAATGATGAGCACTTTTAAAGTTCTGCTATGTGGCGCGGTA
TTATCCCGTATTGACGCCGGGCAAGAGCAACTCGGTCGCCGCATACACTATTCTCAGAATGACTTGGTTG
AGTACTCACCAGTCACAGAAAAGCATCTTACGGATGGCATGACAGTAAGAGAATTATGCAGTGCTGCCAT
AACCATGAGTGATAACACTGCGGCCAACTTACTTCTGACAACGATCGGAGGACCGAAGGAGCTAACCGCT
TTTTTGCACAACATGGGGGATCATGTAACTCGCCTTGATCGTTGGGAACCGGAGCTGAATGAAGCCATAC
CAAACGACGAGCGTGACACCACGATGCCTGTAGCAATGGCAACAACGTTGCGCAAACTATTAACTGGCGA
ACTACTTACTCTAGCTTCCCGGCAACAATTAATAGACTGGATGGAGGCGGATAAAGTTGCAGGACCACTT
CTGCGCTCGGCCCTTCCGGCTGGCTGGTTTATTGCTGATAAATCTGGAGCCGGTGAGCGTGGGTCTCGCG
GTATCATTGCAGCACTGGGGCCAGATGGTAAGCCCTCCCGTATCGTAGTTATCTACACGACGGGGAGTCA
GGCAACTATGGATGAACGAAATAGACAGATCGCTGAGATAGGTGCCTCACTGATTAAGCATTGGTAACTG
TCAGACCAAGTTTACTCATATATACTTTAGATTGATTTAAAACTTCATTTTTAATTTAAAAGGATCTAGG
TGAAGATCCTTTTTGATAATCTCATGACCAAAATCCCTTAACGTGAGTTTTCGTTCCACTGAGCGTCAGA
CCCCGTAGAAAAGATCAAAGGATCTTCTTGAGATCCTTTTTTTCTGCGCGTAATCTGCTGCTTGCAAACA
AAAAAACCACCGCTACCAGCGGTGGTTTGTTTGCCGGATCAAGAGCTACCAACTCTTTTTCCGAAGGTAA
CTGGCTTCAGCAGAGCGCAGATACCAAATACTGTTCTTCTAGTGTAGCCGTAGTTAGGCCACCACTTCAA
GAACTCTGTAGCACCGCCTACATACCTCGCTCTGCTAATCCTGTTACCAGTGGCTGCTGCCAGTGGCGAT
AAGTCGTGTCTTACCGGGTTGGACTCAAGACGATAGTTACCGGATAAGGCGCAGCGGTCGGGCTGAACGG
GGGGTTCGTGCACACAGCCCAGCTTGGAGCGAACGACCTACACCGAACTGAGATACCTACAGCGTGAGCT
ATGAGAAAGCGCCACGCTTCCCGAAGGGAGAAAGGCGGACAGGTATCCGGTAAGCGGCAGGGTCGGAACA
GGAGAGCGCACGAGGGAGCTTCCAGGGGGAAACGCCTGGTATCTTTATAGTCCTGTCGGGTTTCGCCACC
TCTGACTTGAGCGTCGATTTTTGTGATGCTCGTCAGGGGGGCGGAGCCTATGGAAAAACGCCAGCAACGC
GGCCTTTTTACGGTTCCTGGCCTTTTGCTGGCCTTTTGCTCACATGTTCTTTCCTGCGTTATCCCCTGAT
TCTGTGGATAACCGTATTACCGCCTTTGAGTGAGCTGATACCGCTCGCCGCAGCCGAACGACCGAGCGCA
GCGAGTCAGTGAGCGAGGAAGCGGAAGAGCGCCCAATACGCAAACCGCCTCTCCCCGCGCGTTGGCCGAT
TCATTAATGCAGCTGGCACGACAGGTTTCCCGACTGGAAAGCGGGCAGTGAGCGCAACGCAATTAATGTG
AGTTAGCTCACTCATTAGGCACCCCAGGCTTTACACTTTATGCTTCCGGCTCGTATGTTGTGTGGAATTG
TGAGCGGATAACAATTTCACACAGGAAACAGCTATGACCATGATTACGCCAAGCGCGCAATTAACCCTCA
CTAAAGGGAACAAAAGCTGGAGCTGCAAGCTTAA
Features (pLannotate 1.2.2; 25 found; start..end, strand, type, name):
      1..227     +  promoter       RSV promoter: Rous sarcoma virus enhancer/promoter
    228..408     +  LTR            5' LTR (truncated): truncated 5' long terminal repeat (LTR) from HIV-1
    455..580     +  misc_feature   HIV-1 Ψ: packaging signal of human immunodeficiency virus type 1
    564..927     +  CDS            HIV-1 gag (fragment): gag protein from human immunodeficiency virus 1; gag
   1073..1306    +  misc_feature   RRE: The Rev response element (RRE) of HIV-1 allows for Rev-dependent mRNA export from the nucleus to the cytoplasm.
   1683..1783    +  CDS            Rev (fragment): human immunodeficiency virus 1 (HIV-1) Rev protein; rev; enhances nuclear export of unspliced and incompletely spliced viral mRNAs
   1833..2073    +  promoter       U6 promoter: RNA polymerase III promoter for human U6 snRNA
   2174..2291    +  misc_feature   cPPT/CTS: central polypurine tract and central termination sequence of HIV-1
   2340..2850    +  promoter       hPGK promoter: human phosphoglycerate kinase 1 promoter
   2862..3260    +  CDS            BSD: blasticidin S deaminase; Aspergillus terreus BSD; confers resistance to blasticidin
   3253..3330    +  CDS            nef (fragment): NEF_HV1Z2 - Experimental evidence at protein level: Swiss-Prot protein existence level 1. Extracellular Nef protein targets CD4(+) T-lymphocytes for apoptosis by interacting with CXCR4 surface receptors. From Human immunodeficiency virus type 1 group M subtype D (isolate Z2/CDC-Z34) (HIV-1).
   3332..3565    +  LTR            3' LTR (ΔU3): self-inactivating 3' long terminal repeat (LTR) from HIV-1
   3637..3758    +  polyA_signal   SV40 poly(A) signal: SV40 polyadenylation signal
   3798..3933    +  rep_origin     SV40 ori: SV40 origin of replication
   3954..3972    -  promoter       T7 promoter: promoter for bacteriophage T7 RNA polymerase
   3980..4135    +  CDS            lacZα (fragment): LacZα fragment of β-galactosidase; lacZ fragment
   4140..4568    +  rep_origin     f1 ori (sequence partly withheld): f1 bacteriophage origin of replication; arrow indicates direction of (+) strand synthesis
   4621..4725    +  promoter       AmpR promoter: bla
   4726..5586    +  CDS            AmpR: β-lactamase; bla; confers resistance to ampicillin, carbenicillin, and related antibiotics
   5757..6345    +  rep_origin     ori: high-copy-number ColE1/pMB1/pBR322/pUC origin of replication
   6528..6620    +  CDS            lacI (fragment): lac repressor; lacI; The lac repressor binds to the lac operator to inhibit transcription in E. coli. This inhibition can be relieved by adding lactose or isopropyl-β-D-thiogalactopyranoside (IPTG).
   6633..6654    +  protein_bind   CAP binding site: CAP binding activates transcription in the presence of cAMP. E. coli catabolite activator protein
   6669..6699    +  promoter       lac promoter: promoter for the E. coli lac operon
   6707..6723    +  protein_bind   lac operator: The lac repressor binds to the lac operator to inhibit transcription in E. coli. This inhibition can be relieved by adding lactose or isopropyl-β-D-thiogalactopyranoside (IPTG). lac repressor encoded by lacI
   6768..6786    +  promoter       T3 promoter: promoter for bacteriophage T3 RNA polymerase
