[The description below was written by a language model from this plasmid's Addgene catalogue record and pLannotate feature annotations shown in this document.]
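Description:
pLKO.1-blast shGAC is a lentiviral RNAi plasmid built on the pLKO.1-blast backbone and designed to knock down the GAC isoform of human glutaminase (GLS) in mammalian cells. The 6,813 bp plasmid is propagated in E. coli through a high-copy ColE1/pUC-type origin with ampicillin selection from the bla gene. It also carries an f1 origin, an SV40 origin, and residual lac, T7 and T3 elements left over from the cloning backbone. The depositor notes that it grows more slowly than typical plasmids.

The payload is a short hairpin RNA against GLS, cloned between the AgeI and EcoRI sites (both recorded as destroyed during cloning) downstream of the human U6 promoter. This RNA polymerase III promoter drives high-level expression of small hairpin transcripts that are processed into siRNA. The hairpin itself is not annotated in the feature table, but it would sit in the gap between the U6 promoter and the cPPT/CTS element. Downstream, a human PGK promoter drives blasticidin S deaminase, so transduced cells can be selected with blasticidin.

These cassettes lie within a third-generation-style, self-inactivating HIV-1 transfer vector. A chimeric RSV promoter and truncated 5' LTR drive Tat-independent transcription of the genomic RNA in packaging cells. The Ψ packaging signal with a partial gag sequence directs encapsidation, the RRE allows Rev-dependent nuclear export, and the cPPT/CTS aids nuclear import of the viral DNA. The ΔU3 3' LTR inactivates LTR promoter activity after integration. With packaging and envelope functions supplied in trans, the construct yields virus for stable, blasticidin-selectable silencing of glutaminase GAC in human cells.
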