Addgene plasmid #110410: pLKO.1-blast shGAC
Purpose: shGAC (Target CCTCTGTTCTGTCAGAGTT), silence glutaminase isoform GAC, blasticidin selection.
Depositing lab: Sandra Martha Gomes Dias. Depositing organization: Centro Nacional de Pesquisa em Energia e Materiais (CNPEM).
Backbone
  Vector backbone: pLKO.1-blast
  Backbone manufacturer: #26655
  Backbone size w/o insert (bp): 6783
  Total vector size (bp): 6813
  Vector type: Mammalian Expression, Lentiviral, RNAi
  Selectable markers: Blasticidin
Growth in bacteria
  Bacterial resistance: Ampicillin, 100 μg/mL
  Growth temperature: 37°C
  Growth strain: NEB Stable
  Copy number: High Copy
Gene/Insert
  Gene/Insert name: GLS glutaminase
  gRNA/shRNA sequence: CCTCTGTTCTGTCAGAGTT
  Species: H. sapiens (human)
  Entrez Gene: GLS (a.k.a. AAD20, CASGID, DEE71, EIEE71, GAC, GAM, GDPAG, GLS1, KGA)
  Promoter: U6 (RNA Pol III)
  Cloning method: Restriction Enzyme; 5′ cloning site AgeI (destroyed during cloning); 3′ cloning site EcoRI (destroyed during cloning)
  Sequencing primers: 5′ LKO.1 5' GACTATCATATGCTTACCGT
Terms and licenses: Academic/Nonprofit Terms; Industry Terms: Not Available to Industry
Depositor comments: See Addgene's pLKO family protocol http://www.addgene.org/plko on how to use the pLKO family vectors. Plasmid grows more slowly than standard plasmids.
How to cite: pLKO.1-blast shGAC was a gift from Sandra Martha Gomes Dias (Addgene plasmid # 110410 ; http://n2t.net/addgene:110410 ; RRID:Addgene_110410)
